Addgene plasmid #76439: PDK4 gRNA (BRDN0001146844)
Purpose: 3rd generation lentiviral gRNA plasmid targeting human PDK4
Depositing lab: John Doench & David Root. Depositing organization: Broad Institute. Publication: Optimized sgRNA design to maximize activity and minimize off-target effects of CRISPR-Cas9. Doench JG, Fusi N, Sullender M, Hegde M, Vaimberg EW, Donovan KF, Smith I, Tothova Z, Wilen C, Orchard R, Virgin HW, Listgarten J, Root DE. Nat Biotechnol. 2016 Jan 18. doi: 10.1038/nbt.3437. PubMed 26780180.
Backbone
  Vector backbone: lentiGuide-Puro
  Backbone manufacturer: Zhang Lab (Addgene plasmid # 52963)
  Vector type: Mammalian Expression, Lentiviral, CRISPR
  Selectable markers: Puromycin
Growth in bacteria
  Bacterial resistance: Ampicillin, 100 μg/mL
  Growth temperature: 37°C
  Growth strain: DH5alpha
  Copy number: High Copy
Gene/Insert
  Gene/Insert name: PDK4 (alt names: PDK4; NM_002612.3)
  gRNA/shRNA sequence: TATTTACTAATTGGGTCGGG
  Species: H. sapiens (human)
  Entrez Gene: PDK4
  Promoter: hU6
  Cloning method: Unknown
  Sequencing primers: 5′ U6-F; 3′ pS2-R
Terms and licenses: Academic/Nonprofit Terms; Industry Terms: Not Available to Industry
Depositor comments: The gRNA was designed to target the following Genbank reference sequence(s): NM_002612.3. Note that this plasmid does NOT contain Cas9. It should be used in conjunction with lentiCas9-Blast (Addgene #52962) or otherwise with cell lines already expressing Cas9. Browse the full kinome gRNA library at http://www.addgene.org/pooled-library/broadgpp-human-kinome/ or visit http://www.broadinstitute.org/rnai/public/ for detailed protocols and information.
How to cite: PDK4 gRNA (BRDN0001146844) was a gift from John Doench & David Root (Addgene plasmid # 76439 ; http://n2t.net/addgene:76439 ; RRID:Addgene_76439)
