[The description below was written by a language model from this plasmid's Addgene catalogue record and pLannotate feature annotations shown in this document.]
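Description:
PDK4 gRNA (BRDN0001146844) is a third-generation lentiviral guide RNA plasmid built on the lentiGuide-Puro backbone, designed to deliver a single CRISPR guide against human PDK4 (designed against its RefSeq transcript) into mammalian cells. In bacteria it is maintained as a high-copy plasmid through a ColE1/pUC-type origin and selected with ampicillin via the β-lactamase gene. The backbone also carries an f1 origin, an SV40 origin and poly(A) signal, and remnants of lac and T7/T3 cloning-vector elements.

The viral portion begins with an RSV promoter fused to a truncated HIV-1 5' LTR, which drives Tat-independent production of the genomic RNA in packaging cells. It is followed by the Ψ packaging signal with a partial gag sequence, the Rev response element for nuclear export, and a cPPT/CTS. The unit ends in a ΔU3 self-inactivating 3' LTR. Between the LTRs sit two expression units. A human U6 RNA polymerase III promoter transcribes the PDK4-targeting spacer joined to the Streptococcus pyogenes Cas9 guide scaffold. Downstream, the EF-1α core promoter with its intron A drives puromycin N-acetyltransferase, and a WPRE enhances transcript expression, so transduced cells can be selected with puromycin.

The plasmid does not encode Cas9, so it is meant to be paired with a separate Cas9 vector such as lentiCas9-Blast or used in cells that already express the nuclease. It belongs to a human kinome gRNA collection associated with work on optimised sgRNA design. Its typical use is knockout of PDK4, either individually or alongside the other guides in the set.
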