Features (pLannotate 1.2.2; 29 found; start..end, strand, type, name):
     14..80      +  CDS            small t antigen (fragment): SV40 (simian virus 40) small t antigen
    106..317     +  promoter       EF-1α core promoter: core promoter for human elongation factor EF-1α
    318..1256    +  intron         EF-1α intron A: intron upstream of the start codon of human EF-1α
   1278..1877    +  CDS            PuroR (fragment): puromycin N-acetyltransferase; pac from Streptomyces; confers resistance to puromycin
   1893..2481    +  misc_feature   WPRE: woodchuck hepatitis virus posttranscriptional regulatory element
   2532..2551    +  misc_feature   cPPT/CTS (fragment): central polypurine tract and central termination sequence of HIV-1
   2553..2786    +  LTR            3' LTR (ΔU3): self-inactivating 3' long terminal repeat (LTR) from HIV-1
   2864..2985    +  polyA_signal   SV40 poly(A) signal: SV40 polyadenylation signal
   3025..3160    +  rep_origin     SV40 ori: SV40 origin of replication
   3181..3199    -  promoter       T7 promoter: promoter for bacteriophage T7 RNA polymerase
   3207..3362    +  CDS            lacZα (fragment): LacZα fragment of β-galactosidase; lacZ fragment
   3367..3795    +  rep_origin     f1 ori (sequence partly withheld): f1 bacteriophage origin of replication; arrow indicates direction of (+) strand synthesis
   3848..3952    +  promoter       AmpR promoter: bla
   3953..4813    +  CDS            AmpR: β-lactamase; bla; confers resistance to ampicillin, carbenicillin, and related antibiotics
   4984..5572    +  rep_origin     ori: high-copy-number ColE1/pMB1/pBR322/pUC origin of replication
   5755..5847    +  CDS            lacI (fragment): lac repressor; lacI; The lac repressor binds to the lac operator to inhibit transcription in E. coli. This inhibition can be relieved by adding lactose or isopropyl-β-D-thiogalactopyranoside (IPTG).
   5860..5881    +  protein_bind   CAP binding site: CAP binding activates transcription in the presence of cAMP. E. coli catabolite activator protein
   5896..5926    +  promoter       lac promoter: promoter for the E. coli lac operon
   5934..5950    +  protein_bind   lac operator: The lac repressor binds to the lac operator to inhibit transcription in E. coli. This inhibition can be relieved by adding lactose or isopropyl-β-D-thiogalactopyranoside (IPTG). lac repressor encoded by lacI
   5995..6013    +  promoter       T3 promoter: promoter for bacteriophage T3 RNA polymerase
   6041..6267    +  promoter       RSV promoter: Rous sarcoma virus enhancer/promoter
   6268..6448    +  LTR            5' LTR (truncated): truncated 5' long terminal repeat (LTR) from HIV-1
   6495..6620    +  misc_feature   HIV-1 Ψ: packaging signal of human immunodeficiency virus type 1
   6604..6967    +  CDS            HIV-1 gag (fragment): gag protein from human immunodeficiency virus 1; gag
   7113..7346    +  misc_feature   RRE: The Rev response element (RRE) of HIV-1 allows for Rev-dependent mRNA export from the nucleus to the cytoplasm.
   7723..7749    +  CDS            Rev (fragment): human immunodeficiency virus 1 (HIV-1) Rev protein; rev; enhances nuclear export of unspliced and incompletely spliced viral mRNAs
   7753..7993    +  promoter       U6 promoter: RNA polymerase III promoter for human U6 snRNA
   8023..8098    +  misc_RNA       gRNA scaffold: guide RNA scaffold for the Streptococcus pyogenes CRISPR/Cas9 system
   8154..8271    +  misc_feature   cPPT/CTS: central polypurine tract and central termination sequence of HIV-1
>Addgene plasmid #76439 | PDK4 gRNA (BRDN0001146844) | addgene full sequence | sequence record 185840 | Addgene Assembled Sequence
CCCGGGTGCAAAGATGGATAAAGTTTTAAACAGAGAGGAATCTTTGCAGCTAATGGACCTTCTAGGTCTT
GAAAGGAGTGGGAATTGGCTCCGGTGCCCGTCAGTGGGCAGAGCGCACATCGCCCACAGTCCCCGAGAAG
TTGGGGGGAGGGGTCGGCAATTGATCCGGTGCCTAGAGAAGGTGGCGCGGGGTAAACTGGGAAAGTGATG
TCGTGTACTGGCTCCGCCTTTTTCCCGAGGGTGGGGGAGAACCGTATATAAGTGCAGTAGTCGCCGTGAA
CGTTCTTTTTCGCAACGGGTTTGCCGCCAGAACACAGGTAAGTGCCGTGTGTGGTTCCCGCGGGCCTGGC
CTCTTTACGGGTTATGGCCCTTGCGTGCCTTGAATTACTTCCACCTGGCTGCAGTACGTGATTCTTGATC
CCGAGCTTCGGGTTGGAAGTGGGTGGGAGAGTTCGAGGCCTTGCGCTTAAGGAGCCCCTTCGCCTCGTGC
TTGAGTTGAGGCCTGGCCTGGGCGCTGGGGCCGCCGCGTGCGAATCTGGTGGCACCTTCGCGCCTGTCTC
GCTGCTTTCGATAAGTCTCTAGCCATTTAAAATTTTTGATGACCTGCTGCGACGCTTTTTTTCTGGCAAG
ATAGTCTTGTAAATGCGGGCCAAGATCTGCACACTGGTATTTCGGTTTTTGGGGCCGCGGGCGGCGACGG
GGCCCGTGCGTCCCAGCGCACATGTTCGGCGAGGCGGGGCCTGCGAGCGCGGCCACCGAGAATCGGACGG
GGGTAGTCTCAAGCTGGCCGGCCTGCTCTGGTGCCTGGCCTCGCGCCGCCGTGTATCGCCCCGCCCTGGG
CGGCAAGGCTGGCCCGGTCGGCACCAGTTGCGTGAGCGGAAAGATGGCCGCTTCCCGGCCCTGCTGCAGG
GAGCTCAAAATGGAGGACGCGGCGCTCGGGAGAGCGGGCGGGTGAGTCACCCACACAAAGGAAAAGGGCC
TTTCCGTCCTCAGCCGTCGCTTCATGTGACTCCACGGAGTACCGGGCGCCGTCCAGGCACCTCGATTAGT
TCTCGAGCTTTTGGAGTACGTCGTCTTTAGGTTGGGGGGAGGGGTTTTATGCGATGGAGTTTCCCCACAC
TGAGTGGGTGGAGACTGAAGTTAGGCCAGCTTGGCACTTGATGTAATTCTCCTTGGAATTTGCCCTTTTT
GAGTTTGGATCTTGGTTCATTCTCAAGCCTCAGACAGTGGTTCAAAGTTTTTTTCTTCCATTTCAGGTGT
CGTGACGTACGGCCACCATGACCGAGTACAAGCCCACGGTGCGCCTCGCCACCCGCGACGACGTCCCCAG
GGCCGTACGCACCCTCGCCGCCGCGTTCGCCGACTACCCCGCCACGCGCCACACCGTCGATCCGGACCGC
CACATCGAGCGGGTCACCGAGCTGCAAGAACTCTTCCTCACGCGCGTCGGGCTCGACATCGGCAAGGTGT
GGGTCGCGGACGACGGCGCCGCCGTGGCGGTCTGGACCACGCCGGAGAGCGTCGAAGCGGGGGCGGTGTT
CGCCGAGATCGGCCCGCGCATGGCCGAGTTGAGCGGTTCCCGGCTGGCCGCGCAGCAACAGATGGAAGGC
CTCCTGGCGCCGCACCGGCCCAAGGAGCCCGCGTGGTTCCTGGCCACCGTCGGAGTCTCGCCCGACCACC
AGGGCAAGGGTCTGGGCAGCGCCGTCGTGCTCCCCGGAGTGGAGGCGGCCGAGCGCGCCGGGGTGCCCGC
CTTCCTGGAGACCTCCGCGCCCCGCAACCTCCCCTTCTACGAGCGGCTCGGCTTCACCGTCACCGCCGAC
GTCGAGGTGCCCGAAGGACCGCGCACCTGGTGCATGACCCGCAAGCCCGGTGCCTGAACGCGTTAAGTCG
ACAATCAACCTCTGGATTACAAAATTTGTGAAAGATTGACTGGTATTCTTAACTATGTTGCTCCTTTTAC
GCTATGTGGATACGCTGCTTTAATGCCTTTGTATCATGCTATTGCTTCCCGTATGGCTTTCATTTTCTCC
TCCTTGTATAAATCCTGGTTGCTGTCTCTTTATGAGGAGTTGTGGCCCGTTGTCAGGCAACGTGGCGTGG
TGTGCACTGTGTTTGCTGACGCAACCCCCACTGGTTGGGGCATTGCCACCACCTGTCAGCTCCTTTCCGG
GACTTTCGCTTTCCCCCTCCCTATTGCCACGGCGGAACTCATCGCCGCCTGCCTTGCCCGCTGCTGGACA
GGGGCTCGGCTGTTGGGCACTGACAATTCCGTGGTGTTGTCGGGGAAATCATCGTCCTTTCCTTGGCTGC
TCGCCTGTGTTGCCACCTGGATTCTGCGCGGGACGTCCTTCTGCTACGTCCCTTCGGCCCTCAATCCAGC
GGACCTTCCTTCCCGCGGCCTGCTGCCGGCTCTGCGGCCTCTTCCGCGTCTTCGCCTTCGCCCTCAGACG
AGTCGGATCTCCCTTTGGGCCGCCTCCCCGCGTCGACTTTAAGACCAATGACTTACAAGGCAGCTGTAGA
TCTTAGCCACTTTTTAAAAGAAAAGGGGGGACTGGAAGGGCTAATTCACTCCCAACGAAGACAAGATCTG
CTTTTTGCTTGTACTGGGTCTCTCTGGTTAGACCAGATCTGAGCCTGGGAGCTCTCTGGCTAACTAGGGA
ACCCACTGCTTAAGCCTCAATAAAGCTTGCCTTGAGTGCTTCAAGTAGTGTGTGCCCGTCTGTTGTGTGA
CTCTGGTAACTAGAGATCCCTCAGACCCTTTTAGTCAGTGTGGAAAATCTCTAGCAGTACGTATAGTAGT
TCATGTCATCTTATTATTCAGTATTTATAACTTGCAAAGAAATGAATATCAGAGAGTGAGAGGAACTTGT
TTATTGCAGCTTATAATGGTTACAAATAAAGCAATAGCATCACAAATTTCACAAATAAAGCATTTTTTTC
ACTGCATTCTAGTTGTGGTTTGTCCAAACTCATCAATGTATCTTATCATGTCTGGCTCTAGCTATCCCGC
CCCTAACTCCGCCCATCCCGCCCCTAACTCCGCCCAGTTCCGCCCATTCTCCGCCCCATGGCTGACTAAT
TTTTTTTATTTATGCAGAGGCCGAGGCCGCCTCGGCCTCTGAGCTATTCCAGAAGTAGTGAGGAGGCTTT
TTTGGAGGCCTAGGGACGTACCCAATTCGCCCTATAGTGAGTCGTATTACGCGCGCTCACTGGCCGTCGT
TTTACAACGTCGTGACTGGGAAAACCCTGGCGTTACCCAACTTAATCGCCTTGCAGCACATCCCCCTTTC
GCCAGCTGGCGTAATAGCGAAGAGGCCCGCACCGATCGCCCTTCCCAACAGTTGCGCAGCCTGAATGGCG
AATGGG
[124 nt withheld, positions 3367-3490]
C
[91 nt withheld, positions 3492-3582]
A
[49 nt withheld, positions 3584-3632]
CCTTTGACGTTGGAGTCCACGTTCTTT
[37 nt withheld, positions 3660-3696]
ACCCTATCTCGGTCTATTCTTTTGATTTATAAGGGATTTTGCCGATTTCGGCCTATTGGTTAAAAAATGA
GCTGATTTAACAAAAATTTAACGCGAATTTTAACAAAATATTAACGCTTACAATTTAGGTGGCACTTTTC
GGGGAAATGTGCGCGGAACCCCTATTTGTTTATTTTTCTAAATACATTCAAATATGTATCCGCTCATGAG
ACAATAACCCTGATAAATGCTTCAATAATATTGAAAAAGGAAGAGTATGAGTATTCAACATTTCCGTGTC
GCCCTTATTCCCTTTTTTGCGGCATTTTGCCTTCCTGTTTTTGCTCACCCAGAAACGCTGGTGAAAGTAA
AAGATGCTGAAGATCAGTTGGGTGCACGAGTGGGTTACATCGAACTGGATCTCAACAGCGGTAAGATCCT
TGAGAGTTTTCGCCCCGAAGAACGTTTTCCAATGATGAGCACTTTTAAAGTTCTGCTATGTGGCGCGGTA
TTATCCCGTATTGACGCCGGGCAAGAGCAACTCGGTCGCCGCATACACTATTCTCAGAATGACTTGGTTG
AGTACTCACCAGTCACAGAAAAGCATCTTACGGATGGCATGACAGTAAGAGAATTATGCAGTGCTGCCAT
AACCATGAGTGATAACACTGCGGCCAACTTACTTCTGACAACGATCGGAGGACCGAAGGAGCTAACCGCT
TTTTTGCACAACATGGGGGATCATGTAACTCGCCTTGATCGTTGGGAACCGGAGCTGAATGAAGCCATAC
CAAACGACGAGCGTGACACCACGATGCCTGTAGCAATGGCAACAACGTTGCGCAAACTATTAACTGGCGA
ACTACTTACTCTAGCTTCCCGGCAACAATTAATAGACTGGATGGAGGCGGATAAAGTTGCAGGACCACTT
CTGCGCTCGGCCCTTCCGGCTGGCTGGTTTATTGCTGATAAATCTGGAGCCGGTGAGCGTGGGTCTCGCG
GTATCATTGCAGCACTGGGGCCAGATGGTAAGCCCTCCCGTATCGTAGTTATCTACACGACGGGGAGTCA
GGCAACTATGGATGAACGAAATAGACAGATCGCTGAGATAGGTGCCTCACTGATTAAGCATTGGTAACTG
TCAGACCAAGTTTACTCATATATACTTTAGATTGATTTAAAACTTCATTTTTAATTTAAAAGGATCTAGG
TGAAGATCCTTTTTGATAATCTCATGACCAAAATCCCTTAACGTGAGTTTTCGTTCCACTGAGCGTCAGA
CCCCGTAGAAAAGATCAAAGGATCTTCTTGAGATCCTTTTTTTCTGCGCGTAATCTGCTGCTTGCAAACA
AAAAAACCACCGCTACCAGCGGTGGTTTGTTTGCCGGATCAAGAGCTACCAACTCTTTTTCCGAAGGTAA
CTGGCTTCAGCAGAGCGCAGATACCAAATACTGTTCTTCTAGTGTAGCCGTAGTTAGGCCACCACTTCAA
GAACTCTGTAGCACCGCCTACATACCTCGCTCTGCTAATCCTGTTACCAGTGGCTGCTGCCAGTGGCGAT
AAGTCGTGTCTTACCGGGTTGGACTCAAGACGATAGTTACCGGATAAGGCGCAGCGGTCGGGCTGAACGG
GGGGTTCGTGCACACAGCCCAGCTTGGAGCGAACGACCTACACCGAACTGAGATACCTACAGCGTGAGCT
ATGAGAAAGCGCCACGCTTCCCGAAGGGAGAAAGGCGGACAGGTATCCGGTAAGCGGCAGGGTCGGAACA
GGAGAGCGCACGAGGGAGCTTCCAGGGGGAAACGCCTGGTATCTTTATAGTCCTGTCGGGTTTCGCCACC
TCTGACTTGAGCGTCGATTTTTGTGATGCTCGTCAGGGGGGCGGAGCCTATGGAAAAACGCCAGCAACGC
GGCCTTTTTACGGTTCCTGGCCTTTTGCTGGCCTTTTGCTCACATGTTCTTTCCTGCGTTATCCCCTGAT
TCTGTGGATAACCGTATTACCGCCTTTGAGTGAGCTGATACCGCTCGCCGCAGCCGAACGACCGAGCGCA
GCGAGTCAGTGAGCGAGGAAGCGGAAGAGCGCCCAATACGCAAACCGCCTCTCCCCGCGCGTTGGCCGAT
TCATTAATGCAGCTGGCACGACAGGTTTCCCGACTGGAAAGCGGGCAGTGAGCGCAACGCAATTAATGTG
AGTTAGCTCACTCATTAGGCACCCCAGGCTTTACACTTTATGCTTCCGGCTCGTATGTTGTGTGGAATTG
TGAGCGGATAACAATTTCACACAGGAAACAGCTATGACCATGATTACGCCAAGCGCGCAATTAACCCTCA
CTAAAGGGAACAAAAGCTGGAGCTGCAAGCTTAATGTAGTCTTATGCAATACTCTTGTAGTCTTGCAACA
TGGTAACGATGAGTTAGCAACATGCCTTACAAGGAGAGAAAAAGCACCGTGCATGCCGATTGGTGGAAGT
AAGGTGGTACGATCGTGCCTTATTAGGAAGGCAACAGACGGGTCTGACATGGATTGGACGAACCACTGAA
TTGCCGCATTGCAGAGATATTGTATTTAAGTGCCTAGCTCGATACATAAACGGGTCTCTCTGGTTAGACC
AGATCTGAGCCTGGGAGCTCTCTGGCTAACTAGGGAACCCACTGCTTAAGCCTCAATAAAGCTTGCCTTG
AGTGCTTCAAGTAGTGTGTGCCCGTCTGTTGTGTGACTCTGGTAACTAGAGATCCCTCAGACCCTTTTAG
TCAGTGTGGAAAATCTCTAGCAGTGGCGCCCGAACAGGGACTTGAAAGCGAAAGGGAAACCAGAGGAGCT
CTCTCGACGCAGGACTCGGCTTGCTGAAGCGCGCACGGCAAGAGGCGAGGGGCGGCGACTGGTGAGTACG
CCAAAAATTTTGACTAGCGGAGGCTAGAAGGAGAGAGATGGGTGCGAGAGCGTCAGTATTAAGCGGGGGA
GAATTAGATCGCGATGGGAAAAAATTCGGTTAAGGCCAGGGGGAAAGAAAAAATATAAATTAAAACATAT
AGTATGGGCAAGCAGGGAGCTAGAACGATTCGCAGTTAATCCTGGCCTGTTAGAAACATCAGAAGGCTGT
AGACAAATACTGGGACAGCTACAACCATCCCTTCAGACAGGATCAGAAGAACTTAGATCATTATATAATA
CAGTAGCAACCCTCTATTGTGTGCATCAAAGGATAGAGATAAAAGACACCAAGGAAGCTTTAGACAAGAT
AGAGGAAGAGCAAAACAAAAGTAAGACCACCGCACAGCAAGCGGCCGCTGATCTTCAGACCTGGAGGAGG
AGATATGAGGGACAATTGGAGAAGTGAATTATATAAATATAAAGTAGTAAAAATTGAACCATTAGGAGTA
GCACCCACCAAGGCAAAGAGAAGAGTGGTGCAGAGAGAAAAAAGAGCAGTGGGAATAGGAGCTTTGTTCC
TTGGGTTCTTGGGAGCAGCAGGAAGCACTATGGGCGCAGCGTCAATGACGCTGACGGTACAGGCCAGACA
ATTATTGTCTGGTATAGTGCAGCAGCAGAACAATTTGCTGAGGGCTATTGAGGCGCAACAGCATCTGTTG
CAACTCACAGTCTGGGGCATCAAGCAGCTCCAGGCAAGAATCCTGGCTGTGGAAAGATACCTAAAGGATC
AACAGCTCCTGGGGATTTGGGGTTGCTCTGGAAAACTCATTTGCACCACTGCTGTGCCTTGGAATGCTAG
TTGGAGTAATAAATCTCTGGAACAGATTTGGAATCACACGACCTGGATGGAGTGGGACAGAGAAATTAAC
AATTACACAAGCTTAATACACTCCTTAATTGAAGAATCGCAAAACCAGCAAGAAAAGAATGAACAAGAAT
TATTGGAATTAGATAAATGGGCAAGTTTGTGGAATTGGTTTAACATAACAAATTGGCTGTGGTATATAAA
ATTATTCATAATGATAGTAGGAGGCTTGGTAGGTTTAAGAATAGTTTTTGCTGTACTTTCTATAGTGAAT
AGAGTTAGGCAGGGATATTCACCATTATCGTTTCAGACCCACCTCCCAACCCCGAGGGGACCCAGAGAGG
GCCTATTTCCCATGATTCCTTCATATTTGCATATACGATACAAGGCTGTTAGAGAGATAATTAGAATTAA
TTTGACTGTAAACACAAAGATATTAGTACAAAATACGTGACGTAGAAAGTAATAATTTCTTGGGTAGTTT
GCAGTTTTAAAATTATGTTTTAAAATGGACTATCATATGCTTACCGTAACTTGAAAGTATTTCGATTTCT
TGGCTTTATATATCTTGTGGAAAGGACGAAACACCGTATTTACTAATTGGGTCGGGGTTTTAGAGCTAGA
AATAGCAAGTTAAAATAAGGCTAGTCCGTTATCAACTTGAAAAAGTGGCACCGAGTCGGTGCTTTTTTAA
GCTTGGCGTAACTAGATCTTGAGACAAATGGCAGTATTCATCCACAATTTTAAAAGAAAAGGGGGGATTG
GGGGGTACAGTGCAGGGGAAAGAATAGTAGACATAATAGCAACAGACATACAAACTAAAGAATTACAAAA
ACAAATTACAAAAATTCAAAATTTTCGGGTTTATTACAGGGACAGCAGAGATCCACTTTGGCGCCGGCTC
GAGGGGG
