>Addgene plasmid #76439 | PDK4 gRNA (BRDN0001146844) | depositor partial sequence | sequence record 143899 | Target Sequence
TATTTACTAATTGGGTCGGG
