>Addgene plasmid #76439 | PDK4 gRNA (BRDN0001146844) | addgene partial sequence | sequence record 185839 | hU6-F
GTAGAAAGTAATAATTTCTTGGGTAGTTTGCAGTTTTAAAATTATGTTTTAAAATGGACTATCATATGCT
TACCGTAACTTGAAAGTATTTCGATTTCTTGGCTTTATATATCTTGTGGAAAGGACGAAACACCGTATTT
ACTAATTGGGTCGGGGTTTTAGAGCTAGAAATAGCAAGTTAAAATAAGGCTAGTCCGTTATCAACTTGAA
AAAGTGGCACCGAGTCGGTGCTTTTTTAAGCTTGGCGTAACTAGATCTTGAGACAAATGGCAGTATTCAT
CCACAATTTTAAAAGAAAAGGGGGGATTGGGGGGTACAGTGCAGGGGAAAGAATAGTAGACATAATAGCA
ACAGACATACAAACTAAAGAATTACAAAAACAAATTACAAAAATTCAAAATTTTCGGGTTTATTACAGGG
ACAGCAGAGATCCACTTTGGCGCCGGCTCGAGGGGGCCCGGGTGCAAAGATGGATAAAGTTTTAAACAGA
GAGGAATCTTTGCAGCTAATGGACCTTCTAGGTCTTGAAAGGAGTGGGAATTGGCTCCGGTGCCCGTCAG
TGGGCAGAGC
